Addgene plasmid #215802: pNIC-NHSTIIT-AVITAG-GG
Purpose: (Empty Backbone) Cloning of target gene with N terminal His6 Twin Strep tag and TEV cleavage non cleavable N-terminal AVITAG
Depositing lab: ASAP Discovery & Frank von Delft. Depositing organization: University of Oxford. Publication: A selection of Golden Gate vectors to simplify recombinant protein production in Escherichia coli. Fairhead M, Koekemoer L, Williams E, von Delft F. bioRxiv 2024.02.13.579886 10.1101/2024.02.13.579886.
Backbone
  Vector backbone: pNIC28a
  Backbone manufacturer: Novagen
  Vector type: Bacterial Expression
Growth in bacteria
  Bacterial resistance: Kanamycin, 50 μg/mL
  Growth temperature: 37°C
  Growth strain: DH5alpha
  Copy number: Low Copy
Gene/Insert
  Gene/Insert name: None
Depositor comments: Please visit https://doi.org/10.1101/2024.02.13.579886 for bioRxiv preprint.
How to cite: pNIC-NHSTIIT-AVITAG-GG was a gift from ASAP Discovery & Frank von Delft (Addgene plasmid # 215802 ; http://n2t.net/addgene:215802 ; RRID:Addgene_215802)
