[The description below was written by a language model from this plasmid's Addgene catalogue record and pLannotate feature annotations shown in this document.]
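Description:
pNIC-NHSTIIT-AVITAG-GG is an empty bacterial expression backbone derived from pNIC28a, a pET-style vector. It is designed for Golden Gate insertion of a target gene for recombinant protein production in Escherichia coli. The 5.5 kb plasmid is selected with kanamycin through an aph(3')-Ia KanR cassette. It replicates from a ColE1/pMB1-type origin accompanied by the rop gene and the bom region, which is consistent with the low copy number given in the record. An f1 origin is also present, along with short tetracycline-resistance gene fragments and a predicted E. coli open reading frame that appear to be backbone remnants rather than functional parts.

Expression is driven by a T7 promoter followed directly by a lac operator and the strong phage T7 gene 10 ribosome binding site, and it ends at a T7 terminator. The plasmid carries its own lacI gene and promoter, so transcription stays repressed until IPTG induction in a host that supplies T7 RNA polymerase. According to the catalogue entry, an inserted gene is fused to an N-terminal His6 and Twin-Strep tag followed by a TEV protease site, and then to an AviTag that remains on the protein after TEV cleavage. This arrangement allows two-step affinity purification, removal of the purification tags, and retention of a site for biotinylation by BirA.

The automated annotation does not explicitly mark the Twin-Strep, TEV, AviTag or Golden Gate elements, which presumably lie in the unannotated stretch between the RBS and the terminator. It detects only a histidine-tag fragment and a short match to a T7 gene 10-derived tag just before the terminator, and the record does not explain the role of these.
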