Features (pLannotate 1.2.2; 18 found; start..end, strand, type, name):
     43..61      +  promoter       T7 promoter: promoter for bacteriophage T7 RNA polymerase
     62..86      +  protein_bind   lac operator: The lac repressor binds to the lac operator to inhibit transcription in E. coli. This inhibition can be relieved by adding lactose or isopropyl-β-D-thiogalactopyranoside (IPTG). lac repressor encoded by lacI
    101..123     +  RBS            RBS: efficient ribosome binding site from bacteriophage T7 gene 10 (Olins and Rangwala, 1989)
    420..437     +  CDS            9xHis (fragment): 9xHis affinity tag
    447..496     +  CDS            SET1 (fragment): solubility-enhancement tag derived from T7 phage gene 10B
    504..551     +  terminator     T7 terminator: transcription terminator for bacteriophage T7 RNA polymerase
    588..1016    +  rep_origin     f1 ori (sequence partly withheld): f1 bacteriophage origin of replication; arrow indicates direction of (+) strand synthesis
   1069..1126    +  promoter       AmpR promoter (fragment): bla
   1135..1950    -  CDS            KanR: aminoglycoside phosphotransferase; aph(3')-Ia; confers resistance to kanamycin in bacteria or G418 (Geneticin®) in eukaryotes
   2072..2660    +  rep_origin     ori: high-copy-number ColE1/pMB1/pBR322/pUC origin of replication
   2846..2985    -  misc_feature   bom: basis of mobility region from pBR322
   3087..3278    -  CDS            rop: Rop protein, which maintains plasmids at low copy number; rop
   3295..3675    +  CDS            YPB1_ECOLX: Protein predicted: Swiss-Prot protein existence level 4. From Escherichia coli.
   3747..4038    -  CDS            TcR (fragment): tetracycline efflux protein; tet; confers resistance to tetracycline
   4053..4074    -  protein_bind   CAP binding site: CAP binding activates transcription in the presence of cAMP. E. coli catabolite activator protein
   4087..5169    -  CDS            lacI: lac repressor; lacI; The lac repressor binds to the lac operator to inhibit transcription in E. coli. This inhibition can be relieved by adding lactose or isopropyl-β-D-thiogalactopyranoside (IPTG).
   5170..5247    -  promoter       lacI promoter: lacI
   5255..21      -  CDS            TcR (fragment) (across the origin): tetracycline efflux protein; tet; confers resistance to tetracycline
>Addgene plasmid #215802 | pNIC-NHSTIIT-AVITAG-GG | addgene full sequence | sequence record 426307 | Addgene NGS Result
ATGCGTCCGGCGTAGAGGATCGAGATCTCGATCCCGCGAAATTAATACGACTCACTATAGGGGAATTGTG
AGCGGATAACAATTCCCCTCTAGAAATAATTTTGTTTAACTTTAAGAAGGAGATATACATATGCACCATC
ATCATCATCATTCTTCTGGTGCGAGCTGGAGTCACCCACAATTCGAGAAAGGTGGTGGCTCTGGTGGCGG
TTCAGGCGGCTCCGCCTGGTCCCATCCACAGTTTGAAAAGGGTTCTGGTGTAGATCTGGGTACCGAGAAC
CTGTACTTCCAATCCGGATCTCTGAACGATATTTTTGAAGCGCAGAAAATTGAATGGCATGAATCTGGTT
CCATGAGAGACCGCGGATAATTCGGGTCTCACTCGAGCACCCGTCGACAAGCTTGCGGCCGCACTCGAGC
ACCACCACCACCACCACTGAGATCCGGCTGCTAACAAAGCCCGAAAGGAAGCTGAGTTGGCTGCTGCCAC
CGCTGAGCAATAACTAGCATAACCCCTTGGGGCCTCTAAACGGGTCTTGAGGGGTTTTTTGCTGAAAGGA
GGAACTATATCCGGATTGGCGAATGGG
[124 nt withheld, positions 588-711]
C
[91 nt withheld, positions 713-803]
A
[49 nt withheld, positions 805-853]
CCTTTGACGTTGGAGTCCACGTTCTTT
[37 nt withheld, positions 881-917]
ACCCTATCTCGGTCTATTCTTTTGATTTATAAGGGATTTTGCCGATTTCGGCCTATTGGTTAAAAAATGA
GCTGATTTAACAAAAATTTAACGCGAATTTTAACAAAATATTAACGCTTACAATTTAGGTGGCACTTTTC
GGGGAAATGTGCGCGGAACCCCTATTTGTTTATTTTTCTAAATACATTCAAATATGTATCCGCTCATGAA
TTAATTCTTAGAAAAACTCATCGAGCATCAAATGAAACTGCAATTTATTCATATCAGGATTATCAATACC
ATATTTTTGAAAAAGCCGTTTCTGTAATGAAGGAGAAAACTCACCGAGGCAGTTCCATAGGATGGCAAGA
TCCTGGTATCGGTCTGCTATTCCGACTCGTCCAACATCAATACAACCTATTAATTTCCCCTCGTCAAAAA
TAAGGTTATCAAGTGAGAAATCACCATGAGTGACGACTGAATCCGGTGAGAATGGCAAAAGTTTATGCAT
TTCTTTCCAGACTTGTTCAACAGGCCAGCCATTACGCTCGTCATCAAAATCACTCGCATCAACCAAACCG
TTATTCATTCGTGATTGCGCCTGAGCGAGACGAAATACGCGATCGCTGTTAAAAGGACAATTACAAACAG
GAATCGAATGCAACCGGCGCAGGAACACTGCCAGCGCATCAACAATATTTTCACCTGAATCAGGATATTC
TTCTAATACCTGGAATGCTGTTTTCCCGGGGATCGCAGTGGTGAGTAACCATGCATCATCAGGAGTACGG
ATAAAATGCTTGATGGTCGGAAGAGGCATAAATTCCGTCAGCCAGTTTAGTCTGACCATCTCATCTGTAA
CATCATTGGCAACGCTACCTTTGCCATGTTTCAGAAACAACTCTGGCGCATCGGGCTTCCCATACAATCG
ATAGATTGTCGCACCTGATTGCCCGACATTATCGCGAGCCCATTTATACCCATATAAATCAGCATCCATG
TTGGAATTTAATCGCGGCCTAGAGCAAGACGTTTCCCGTTGAATATGGCTCATAACACCCCTTGTATTAC
TGTTTATGTAAGCAGACAGTTTTATTGTTCATGACCAAAATCCCTTAACGTGAGTTTTCGTTCCACTGAG
CGTCAGACCCCGTAGAAAAGATCAAAGGATCTTCTTGAGATCCTTTTTTTCTGCGCGTAATCTGCTGCTT
GCAAACAAAAAAACCACCGCTACCAGCGGTGGTTTGTTTGCCGGATCAAGAGCTACCAACTCTTTTTCCG
AAGGTAACTGGCTTCAGCAGAGCGCAGATACCAAATACTGTCCTTCTAGTGTAGCCGTAGTTAGGCCACC
ACTTCAAGAACTCTGTAGCACCGCCTACATACCTCGCTCTGCTAATCCTGTTACCAGTGGCTGCTGCCAG
TGGCGATAAGTCGTGTCTTACCGGGTTGGACTCAAGACGATAGTTACCGGATAAGGCGCAGCGGTCGGGC
TGAACGGGGGGTTCGTGCACACAGCCCAGCTTGGAGCGAACGACCTACACCGAACTGAGATACCTACAGC
GTGAGCTATGAGAAAGCGCCACGCTTCCCGAAGGGAGAAAGGCGGACAGGTATCCGGTAAGCGGCAGGGT
CGGAACAGGAGAGCGCACGAGGGAGCTTCCAGGGGGAAACGCCTGGTATCTTTATAGTCCTGTCGGGTTT
CGCCACCTCTGACTTGAGCGTCGATTTTTGTGATGCTCGTCAGGGGGGCGGAGCCTATGGAAAAACGCCA
GCAACGCGGCCTTTTTACGGTTCCTGGCCTTTTGCTGGCCTTTTGCTCACATGTTCTTTCCTGCGTTATC
CCCTGATTCTGTGGATAACCGTATTACCGCCTTTGAGTGAGCTGATACCGCTCGCCGCAGCCGAACGACC
GAGCGCAGCGAGTCAGTGAGCGAGGAAGCGGAAGAGCGCCTGATGCGGTATTTTCTCCTTACGCATCTGT
GCGGTATTTCACACCGCAATGGTGCACTCTCAGTACAATCTGCTCTGATGCCGCATAGTTAAGCCAGTAT
ACACTCCGCTATCGCTACGTGACTGGGTCATGGCTGCGCCCCGACACCCGCCAACACCCGCTGACGCGCC
CTGACGGGCTTGTCTGCTCCCGGCATCCGCTTACAGACAAGCTGTGACCGTCTCCGGGAGCTGCATGTGT
CAGAGGTTTTCACCGTCATCACCGAAACGCGCGAGGCAGCTGCGGTAAAGCTCATCAGCGTGGTCGTGAA
GCGATTCACAGATGTCTGCCTGTTCATCCGCGTCCAGCTCGTTGAGTTTCTCCAGAAGCGTTAATGTCTG
GCTTCTGATAAAGCGGGCCATGTTAAGGGCGGTTTTTTCCTGTTTGGTCACTGATGCCTCCGTGTAAGGG
GGATTTCTGTTCATGGGGGTAATGATACCGATGAAACGAGAGAGGATGCTCACGATACGGGTTACTGATG
ATGAACATGCCCGGTTACTGGAACGTTGTGAGGGTAAACAACTGGCGGTATGGATGCGGCGGGACCAGAG
AAAAATCACTCAGGGTCAATGCCAGCGCTTCGTTAATACAGATGTAGGTGTTCCACAGGGTAGCCAGCAG
CATCCTGCGATGCAGATCCGGAACATAATGGTGCAGGGCGCTGACTTCCGCGTTTCCAGACTTTACGAAA
CACGGAAACCGAAGACCATTCATGTTGTTGCTCAGGTCGCAGACGTTTTGCAGCAGCAGTCGCTTCACGT
TCGCTCGCGTATCGGTGATTCATTCTGCTAACCAGTAAGGCAACCCCGCCAGCCTAGCCGGGTCCTCAAC
GACAGGAGCACGATCATGCGCACCCGTGGGGCCGCCATGCCGGCGATAATGGCCTGCTTCTCGCCGAAAC
GTTTGGTGGCGGGACCAGTGACGAAGGCTTGAGCGAGGGCGTGCAAGATTCCGAATACCGCAAGCGACAG
GCCGATCATCGTCGCGCTCCAGCGAAAGTGGTCCTCGCCGAAAATGACCCAGAGCGCTGCCGGCACCTGT
CCTACGAGTTGCATGATAAAGAAGACAGTCATAAGTGCGGCGACGATAGTCATGCCCCGCGCCCACCGGA
AGGAGCTGACTGGGTTGAAGGCTCTCAAGGGCATCGGTCGAGATCCCGGTGCCTAATGAGTGAGCTAACT
TACATTAATTGCGTTGCGCTCACTGCCCGCTTTCCAGTCGGGAAACCTGTCGTGCCAGCTGCATTAATGA
ATCGGCCAACGCGCGGGGAGAGGCGGTTTGCGTATTGGGCGCCAGGGTGGTTTTTCTTTTCACCAGTGAG
ACGGGCAACAGCTGATTGCCCTTCACCGCCTGGCCCTGAGAGAGTTGCAGCAAGCGGTCCACGCTGGTTT
GCCCCAGCAGGCGAAAATCCTGTTTGATGGTGGTTAACGGCGGGATATAACATGAGCTGTCTTCGGTATC
GTCGTATCCCACTACCGAGATATCCGCACCAACGCGCAGCCCGGACTCGGTAATGGCGCGCATTGCGCCC
AGCGCCATCTGATCGTTGGCAACCAGCATCGCAGTGGGAACGATGCCCTCATTCAGCATTTGCATGGTTT
GTTGAAAACCGGACATGGCACTCCAGTCGCCTTCCCGTTCCGCTATCGGCTGAATTTGATTGCGAGTGAG
ATATTTATGCCAGCCAGCCAGACGCAGACGCGCCGAGACAGAACTTAATGGGCCCGCTAACAGCGCGATT
TGCTGGTGACCCAATGCGACCAGATGCTCCACGCCCAGTCGCGTACCGTCTTCATGGGAGAAAATAATAC
TGTTGATGGGTGTCTGGTCAGAGACATCAAGAAATAACGCCGGAACATTAGTGCAGGCAGCTTCCACAGC
AATGGCATCCTGGTCATCCAGCGGATAGTTAATGATCAGCCCACTGACGCGTTGCGCGAGAAGATTGTGC
ACCGCCGCTTTACAGGCTTCGACGCCGCTTCGTTCTACCATCGACACCACCACGCTGGCACCCAGTTGAT
CGGCGCGAGATTTAATCGCCGCGACAATTTGCGACGGCGCGTGCAGGGCCAGACTGGAGGTGGCAACGCC
AATCAGCAACGACTGTTTGCCCGCCAGTTGTTGTGCCACGCGGTTGGGAATGTAATTCAGCTCCGCCATC
GCCGCTTCCACTTTTTCCCGCGTTTTCGCAGAAACGTGGCTGGCCTGGTTCACCACGCGGGAAACGGTCT
GATAAGAGACACCGGCATACTCTGCGACATCGTATAACGTTACTGGTTTCACATTCACCACCCTGAATTG
ACTCTCTTCCGGGCGCTATCATGCCATACCGCGAAAGGTTTTGCGCCATTCGATGGTGTCCGGGATCTCG
ACGCTCTCCCTTATGCGACTCCTGCATTAGGAAGCAGCCCAGTAGTAGGTTGAGGCCGTTGAGCACCGCC
GCCGCAAGGAATGGTGCATGCAAGGAGATGGCGCCCAACAGTCCCCCGGCCACGGGGCCTGCCACCATAC
CCACGCCGAAACAAGCGCTCATGAGCCCGAAGTGGCGAGCCCGATCTTCCCCATCGGTGATGTCGGCGAT
ATAGGCGCCAGCAACCGCACCTGTGGCGCCGGTGATGCCGGCCACG
